>Addgene plasmid #11308 | pRL-TK CXCR4 6x | depositor full sequence | sequence record 6936 | Author sequence
AGATCTAAATGAGTCTTCGGACCTCGCGGGGGCCGCTTAAGCGGTGGTTAGGGTTTGTCTGACGCGGGGG
GAGGGGGAAGGAACGAAACACTCTCATTCGGAGGCGGCTCGGGGTTTGGTCTTGGTGGCCACGGGCACGC
AGAAGAGCGCCGCGATCCTCTTAAGCACCCCCCCGCCCTCCGTGGAGGCGGGGGTTTGGTCGGCGGGTGG
TAACTGGCGGGCCGCTGACTCGGGCGGGTCGCGCGCCCCAGAGTGTGACCTTTTCGGTCTGCTCGCAGAC
CCCCGGGCGGCGCCGCCGCGGCGGCGACGGGCTCGCTGGGTCCTAGGCTCCATGGGGACCGTATACGTGG
ACAGGCTCTGGAGCATCCGCACGACTGCGGTGATATTACCGGAGACCTTCTGCGGGACGAGCCGGGTCAC
GCGGCTGACGCGGAGCGTCCGTTGGGCGACAAACACCAGGACGGGGCACAGGTACACTATCTTGTCACCC
GGAGGCGCGAGGGACTGCAGGAGCTTCAGGGAGTGGCGCAGCTGCTTCATCCCCGTGGCCCGTTGCTCGC
GTTTGCTGGCGGTGTCCCCGGAAGAAATATATTTGCATGTCTTTAGTTCTATGATGACACAAACCCCGCC
CAGCGTCTTGTCATTGGCGAATTCGAACACGCAGATGCAGTCGGGGCGGCGCGGTCCCAGGTCCACTTCG
CATATTAAGGTGACGCGTGTGGCCTCGAACACCGAGCGACCCTGCAGCGACCCGCTTAAAAGCTTGATTC
TTCTGACACAACAGTCTCGAACTTAAGCTGCAGAAGTTGGTCGTGAGGCACTGGGCAGGTAAGTATCAAG
GTTACAAGACAGGTTTAAGGAGACCAATAGAAACTGGGCTTGTCGAGACAGAGAAGACTCTTGCGTTTCT
GATAGGCACCTATTGGTCTTACTGACATCCACTTTGCCTTTCTCTCCACAGGTGTCCACTCCCAGTTCAA
TTACAGCTCTTAAGGCTAGAGTACTTAATACGACTCACTATAGGCTAGCCACCATGACTTCGAAAGTTTA
TGATCCAGAACAAAGGAAACGGATGATAACTGGTCCGCAGTGGTGGGCCAGATGTAAACAAATGAATGTT
CTTGATTCATTTATTAATTATTATGATTCAGAAAAACATGCAGAAAATGCTGTTATTTTTTTACATGGTA
ACGCGGCCTCTTCTTATTTATGGCGACATGTTGTGCCACATATTGAGCCAGTAGCGCGGTGTATTATACC
AGACCTTATTGGTATGGGCAAATCAGGCAAATCTGGTAATGGTTCTTATAGGTTACTTGATCATTACAAA
TATCTTACTGCATGGTTTGAACTTCTTAATTTACCAAAGAAGATCATTTTTGTCGGCCATGATTGGGGTG
CTTGTTTGGCATTTCATTATAGCTATGAGCATCAAGATAAGATCAAAGCAATAGTTCACGCTGAAAGTGT
AGTAGATGTGATTGAATCATGGGATGAATGGCCTGATATTGAAGAAGATATTGCGTTGATCAAATCTGAA
GAAGGAGAAAAAATGGTTTTGGAGAATAACTTCTTCGTGGAAACCATGTTGCCATCAAAAATCATGAGAA
AGTTAGAACCAGAAGAATTTGCAGCATATCTTGAACCATTCAAAGAGAAAGGTGAAGTTCGTCGTCCAAC
ATTATCATGGCCTCGTGAAATCCCGTTAGTAAAAGGTGGTAAACCTGACGTTGTACAAATTGTTAGGAAT
TATAATGCTTATCTACGTGCAAGTGATGATTTACCAAAAATGTTTATTGAATCGGACCCAGGATTCTTTT
CCAATGCTATTGTTGAAGGTGCCAAGAAGTTTCCTAATACTGAATTTGTCAAAGTAAAAGGTCTTCATTT
TTCGCAAGAAGATGCACCTGATGAAATGGGAAAATATATCAAATCGTTCGTTGAGCGAGTTCTCAAAAAT
GAACAATAATTCTAGACTCGAGCCGGAAGTTTTCACAAAGCTAACACCGGAAGTTTTCACAAAGCTAACA
CCGGAAGTTTTCACAAAGCTAACACCGGAAGTTTTCACAAAGCTAACACCGGAGTTTTCACAAAGCTAAC
ACCGGAAGTTTTCACAAAGCTAACACCGGATCGCGGGCCCTAGAGCGGCCGCTTCGAGCAGACATGATAA
GATACATTGATGAGTTTGGACAAACCACAACTAGAATGCAGTGAAAAAAATGCTTTATTTGTGAAATTTG
TGATGCTATTGCTTTATTTGTAACCATTATAAGCTGCAATAAACAAGTTAACAACAACAATTGCATTCAT
TTTATGTTTCAGGTTCAGGGGGAGGTGTGGGAGGTTTTTTAAAGCAAGTAAAACCTCTACAAATGTGGTA
AAATCGATAAGGATCCAGGTGGCACTTTTCGGGGAAATGTGCGCGGAACCCCTATTTGTTTATTTTTCTA
AATACATTCAAATATGTATCCGCTCATGAGACAATAACCCTGATAAATGCTTCAATAATATTGAAAAAGG
AAGAGTATGAGTATTCAACATTTCCGTGTCGCCCTTATTCCCTTTTTTGCGGCATTTTGCCTTCCTGTTT
TTGCTCACCCAGAAACGCTGGTGAAAGTAAAAGATGCTGAAGATCAGTTGGGTGCACGAGTGGGTTACAT
CGAACTGGATCTCAACAGCGGTAAGATCCTTGAGAGTTTTCGCCCCGAAGAACGTTTTCCAATGATGAGC
ACTTTTAAAGTTCTGCTATGTGGCGCGGTATTATCCCGTATTGACGCCGGGCAAGAGCAACTCGGTCGCC
GCATACACTATTCTCAGAATGACTTGGTTGAGTACTCACCAGTCACAGAAAAGCATCTTACGGATGGCAT
GACAGTAAGAGAATTATGCAGTGCTGCCATAACCATGAGTGATAACACTGCGGCCAACTTACTTCTGACA
ACGATCGGAGGACCGAAGGAGCTAACCGCTTTTTTGCACAACATGGGGGATCATGTAACTCGCCTTGATC
GTTGGGAACCGGAGCTGAATGAAGCCATACCAAACGACGAGCGTGACACCACGATGCCTGTAGCAATGGC
AACAACGTTGCGCAAACTATTAACTGGCGAACTACTTACTCTAGCTTCCCGGCAACAATTAATAGACTGG
ATGGAGGCGGATAAAGTTGCAGGACCACTTCTGCGCTCGGCCCTTCCGGCTGGCTGGTTTATTGCTGATA
AATCTGGAGCCGGTGAGCGTGGGTCTCGCGGTATCATTGCAGCACTGGGGCCAGATGGTAAGCCCTCCCG
TATCGTAGTTATCTACACGACGGGGAGTCAGGCAACTATGGATGAACGAAATAGACAGATCGCTGAGATA
GGTGCCTCACTGATTAAGCATTGGTAACTGTCAGACCAAGTTTACTCATATATACTTTAGATTGATTTAA
AACTTCATTTTTAATTTAAAAGGATCTAGGTGAAGATCCTTTTTGATAATCTCATGACCAAAATCCCTTA
ACGTGAGTTTTCGTTCCACTGAGCGTCAGACCCCGTAGAAAAGATCAAAGGATCTTCTTGAGATCCTTTT
TTTCTGCGCGTAATCTGCTGCTTGCAAACAAAAAAACCACCGCTACCAGCGGTGGTTTGTTTGCCGGATC
AAGAGCTACCAACTCTTTTTCCGAAGGTAACTGGCTTCAGCAGAGCGCAGATACCAAATACTGTTCTTCT
AGTGTAGCCGTAGTTAGGCCACCACTTCAAGAACTCTGTAGCACCGCCTACATACCTCGCTCTGCTAATC
CTGTTACCAGTGGCTGCTGCCAGTGGCGATAAGTCGTGTCTTACCGGGTTGGACTCAAGACGATAGTTAC
CGGATAAGGCGCAGCGGTCGGGCTGAACGGGGGGTTCGTGCACACAGCCCAGCTTGGAGCGAACGACCTA
CACCGAACTGAGATACCTACAGCGTGAGCTATGAGAAAGCGCCACGCTTCCCGAAGGGAGAAAGGCGGAC
AGGTATCCGGTAAGCGGCAGGGTCGGAACAGGAGAGCGCACGAGGGAGCTTCCAGGGGGAAACGCCTGGT
ATCTTTATAGTCCTGTCGGGTTTCGCCACCTCTGACTTGAGCGTCGATTTTTGTGATGCTCGTCAGGGGG
GCGGAGCCTATGGAAAAACGCCAGCAACGCGGCCTTTTTACGGTTCCTGGCCTTTTGCTGGCCTTTTGCT
CACATGGCTCGAC
Features (pLannotate 1.2.2; 9 found; start..end, strand, type, name):
      8..759     +  promoter       HSV TK promoter: herpes simplex virus thymidine kinase promoter
    829..961     +  intron         chimeric intron: chimera between introns from human β-globin and immunoglobulin heavy chain genes
   1006..1024    +  promoter       T7 promoter: promoter for bacteriophage T7 RNA polymerase
   1034..1969    +  CDS            Rluc: luciferase from the anthozoan coelenterate Renilla reniformis (sea pansy)
   2168..2289    -  polyA_signal   SV40 poly(A) signal: SV40 polyadenylation signal
   2312..2380    -  CDS            large T antigen (fragment): large T antigen from SV40 (simian virus 40)
   2422..2526    +  promoter       AmpR promoter: bla
   2527..3387    +  CDS            AmpR: β-lactamase; bla; confers resistance to ampicillin, carbenicillin, and related antibiotics
   3558..4146    +  rep_origin     ori: high-copy-number ColE1/pMB1/pBR322/pUC origin of replication
