[The description below was written by a language model from this plasmid's Addgene catalogue record and pLannotate feature annotations shown in this document.]
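Description:
pRL-TK CXCR4 6x is a Renilla luciferase reporter plasmid built on the Promega pRL-TK backbone and designed for transient expression in mammalian cells. It is maintained in E. coli as a high-copy plasmid through a ColE1/pUC-type origin and is selected with ampicillin via the β-lactamase gene and its native promoter. The annotated sequence is about 4.2 kb, consistent with the roughly 4 kb backbone plus a 165 bp insert.

The reporter unit is driven by the herpes simplex virus thymidine kinase promoter, a relatively weak constitutive promoter. This is followed by a chimeric β-globin/immunoglobulin intron that aids expression, a T7 promoter that allows in vitro transcription, and the Renilla reniformis luciferase coding sequence. An SV40 polyadenylation signal terminates the transcript, and the short large T antigen fragment annotated next to it is simply part of that SV40-derived region. The depositors first modified the 3′ UTR just after the luciferase stop codon to add an ApaI site beside the existing XbaI site, allowing directional cloning of UTR inserts. In this construct, the interval between the two sites carries six binding sites for the antisense strand of a CXCR4 siRNA. The sites are "bulged", meaning they pair imperfectly with the siRNA rather than being fully complementary. The feature table does not annotate these sites, but they fall in the gap between the luciferase ORF and the poly(A) signal.

Because the target sites lie in the 3′ UTR, luciferase output reports on repression caused by the co-delivered CXCR4 siRNA. The imperfect, multimerised sites mimic microRNA-style target recognition, and the associated work used such reporters to show that siRNAs can act like miRNAs.
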