Addgene plasmid #11308: pRL-TK CXCR4 6x
Depositing lab: Phil Sharp. Depositing organization: Massachusetts Institute of Technology. Publication: siRNAs can function as miRNAs. Doench JG, Petersen CP, Sharp PA. Genes Dev. 2003 Feb 15. 17(4):438-42. 10.1101/gad.1064703 PubMed 12600936.
Backbone
  Vector backbone: pRL-TK
  Backbone manufacturer: Promega
  Backbone size w/o insert (bp): 4045
  Vector type: Luciferase
Growth in bacteria
  Bacterial resistance: Ampicillin, 100 μg/mL
  Growth temperature: 37°C
  Growth strain: DH5alpha
  Copy number: High Copy
Gene/Insert
  Gene/Insert name: 6 bulged bind sites for CXCR4 siRNA antisense
  Insert size (bp): 165
  Tag / fusion protein: Rr-luc (N terminal on backbone)
  Cloning method: Restriction Enzyme; 5′ cloning site XbaI (not destroyed); 3′ cloning site ApaI (not destroyed)
  Sequencing primers: 5′ See map; 3′ EBV-rev
Terms and licenses: Academic/Nonprofit Terms; Industry Terms: Not Available to Industry
Depositor comments: The end of the ORF and the beginning of the 3' UTR is (with the TAA stop codon, followed by T, then the XbaI site TCTAGA): AAATGAACAA TAA T TCTAGA GCGGCCGCT. We digested the plasmids with XbaI, and ligated in the following: ctaga ttccgagatatcggtaat gggcc. This produced a modified vector, still containing an XbaI site, but now also containing an ApaI site (GGGCCC), to allow for directional cloning of 3' UTR inserts. The final vector contains, starting with the stop codon TAA: TAA T Tctaga ttccgagatatcggtaat gggccC TAGA. All UTR inserts were then constructed in the following format: TCTAGA CTCGAGCCGG[binding site]ATCGC GGGCCC. A single perfect site sequence is AAGTTTTCACTCCAGCTAACACCGG. CXCR4 siRNA used is GUUUUCACUCCAGCUAACACATTCAAAAGUGAGGUCGAUUGU.
How to cite: pRL-TK CXCR4 6x was a gift from Phil Sharp (Addgene plasmid # 11308 ; http://n2t.net/addgene:11308 ; RRID:Addgene_11308)
