>Addgene plasmid #11308 | pRL-TK CXCR4 6x | addgene partial sequence | sequence record 18189 | T7 5'-TAATACGACTCACTATAGGG-3'
ATTCTTATTTATGGCGACTTGTTGTGCCATATATTGAGCCAGTACTCGCGGTGCATTATACCAGAACTAA
TTGGTATGGGCAAATCAGGCAAATCTGGTCATGGCTCTCATAGGTTACTAGATCATTACAAAAATCTTAC
TGCCTGGCTTGAACTTCTTAATTCACCAAAGACTATCATTCTTCTGTCGGCCATGATTGGGGTGCTTGTT
TGGCATATCATTATAGCTATGATCATCAAGATCTGATCAAAGCCCTACTTCACGCTGACAGTGTAGTATA
TGTGATTGAATCACGGCATGAATGGCCTGATATTGAA
